Addgene plasmid #205177: pAG1188 mCherry-cagedFIREtag
Purpose: Expresses mCherry-cagedFIREtag in mammalian cells
Depositing lab: Arnaud Gautier. Depositing organization: Sorbonne Université. Publication: A fluorogenic chemically induced dimerization technology for controlling, imaging and sensing protein proximity. Bottone S, Joliot O, Cakil ZV, El Hajji L, Rakotoarison LM, Boncompain G, Perez F, Gautier A. Nat Methods. 2023 Aug 28. doi: 10.1038/s41592-023-01988-8. PubMed 37640938.
Backbone
  Vector backbone: pIRES
  Backbone size w/o insert (bp): 4005
  Vector type: Mammalian Expression
  Selectable markers: Neomycin (select with G418)
Growth in bacteria
  Bacterial resistance: Kanamycin, 50 μg/mL
  Growth temperature: 37°C
  Growth strain: DH5alpha
  Copy number: High Copy
Gene/Insert
  Gene/Insert name: mCherry-FIREtag-DEVDG-MoA
  Cloning method: Gibson Cloning
  Sequencing primers: 5′ cgcaaatgggcggtaggcgtg
Terms and licenses: Academic/Nonprofit Terms; Industry Terms: Not Available to Industry
How to cite: pAG1188 mCherry-cagedFIREtag was a gift from Arnaud Gautier (Addgene plasmid # 205177 ; http://n2t.net/addgene:205177 ; RRID:Addgene_205177)
