[The description below was written by a language model from this plasmid's Addgene catalogue record and pLannotate feature annotations shown in this document.]
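Description:
pAG1188 mCherry-cagedFIREtag is a mammalian expression plasmid of about 5.1 kb, recorded as built on a pIRES backbone, although the automated annotation of the sequenced plasmid does not report an IRES element. It is propagated in E. coli at high copy from a ColE1/pUC-type origin and also carries an f1 phage origin. A single Tn5 aminoglycoside phosphotransferase gene (NeoR/KanR) serves both hosts. The bacterial bla (AmpR) promoter drives it for kanamycin selection, and the SV40 enhancer/early promoter, with an HSV TK polyadenylation signal downstream, drives it for G418 selection of transfected mammalian cells.

The payload is one open reading frame under the human CMV immediate-early enhancer and promoter, terminated by an SV40 poly(A) signal. The catalogue names the insert mCherry-FIREtag-DEVDG-MoA, assembled by Gibson cloning. The annotation places the red fluorescent protein mCherry first, then a short fragment matching FAST (the fluorogen-binding tag engineered from photoactive yellow protein), then a longer fragment matching photoactive yellow protein. This pattern suggests that the small FIREtag peptide is fused in cis to a complementary larger FAST-derived part that masks, or "cages", it. DEVDG resembles a caspase-type cleavage motif, so proteolysis may release the tag, but the record does not state this. The feature table instead labels the segment between the two fragments as a TEV protease site, a discrepancy that cannot be resolved without the sequence. A short hit to SV40 large T antigen near the C-terminus is also unexplained.

The associated publication describes a fluorogenic chemically induced dimerization system for controlling, imaging and sensing protein proximity. In that context the construct probably acts as a caged, mCherry-trackable component.
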