Features (pLannotate 1.2.2; 17 found; start..end, strand, type, name):
     61..364     +  enhancer       CMV enhancer: human cytomegalovirus immediate early enhancer
    365..568     +  promoter       CMV promoter: human cytomegalovirus (CMV) immediate early promoter
    591..614     +  misc_feature   MCS (fragment): multiple cloning site
    615..1322    +  CDS            mCherry: mCherry is a basic (constitutively fluorescent) red fluorescent protein published in 2004, derived from Discosoma sp.. It is reported to be a very rapidly-maturing monomer with low acid sensitivity.
   1338..1373    +  CDS            Y-FAST (fragment): small protein tag, derived from photoactive yellow protein, that allows in vivo fluorescent labeling by addition of a cell-permeant fluorogen (Plamont et al., 2016)
   1374..1394    +  CDS            TEV site: tobacco etch virus (TEV) protease recognition and cleavage site
   1407..1745    +  CDS            pyp (fragment): PYP_HALHA - Experimental evidence at protein level: Swiss-Prot protein existence level 1. Photoactive blue light protein. Probably functions as a photoreceptor for a negative phototaxis response. From Halorhodospira halophila (Ectothiorhodospira halophila).
   1767..1850    +  CDS            large T antigen (fragment): large T antigen from SV40 (simian virus 40)
   1873..1994    +  polyA_signal   SV40 poly(A) signal: SV40 polyadenylation signal
   2028..2456    -  rep_origin     f1 ori (sequence partly withheld): f1 bacteriophage origin of replication; arrow indicates direction of (+) strand synthesis
   2483..2587    +  promoter       AmpR promoter: bla
   2589..2946    +  promoter       SV40 promoter: SV40 enhancer and early promoter
   2981..3775    +  CDS            NeoR/KanR: aminoglycoside phosphotransferase from Tn5; aph(3')-II (or nptII); confers resistance to neomycin, kanamycin, and G418 (Geneticin®)
   3796..3948    +  CDS            ble (fragment): BLE_KLEPN - Experimental evidence at protein level: Swiss-Prot protein existence level 1. Binding protein with a strong affinity to the bleomycin family of antibiotics. Binds to CL990; an antimitotic-antibiotic compound. From Klebsiella pneumoniae.
   4007..4054    +  polyA_signal   HSV TK poly(A) signal: herpes simplex virus thymidine kinase polyadenylation signal (Cole and Stacy, 1985)
   4145..4161    -  polyA_signal   bGH poly(A) signal (fragment): bovine growth hormone polyadenylation signal
   4383..4971    +  rep_origin     ori: high-copy-number ColE1/pMB1/pBR322/pUC origin of replication
>Addgene plasmid #205177 | pAG1188 mCherry-cagedFIREtag | addgene full sequence | sequence record 406797 | Addgene NGS Result
TAGTTATTAATAGTAATCAATTACGGGGTCATTAGTTCATAGCCCATATATGGAGTTCCGCGTTACATAA
CTTACGGTAAATGGCCCGCCTGGCTGACCGCCCAACGACCCCCGCCCATTGACGTCAATAATGACGTATG
TTCCCATAGTAACGCCAATAGGGACTTTCCATTGACGTCAATGGGTGGAGTATTTACGGTAAACTGCCCA
CTTGGCAGTACATCAAGTGTATCATATGCCAAGTACGCCCCCTATTGACGTCAATGACGGTAAATGGCCC
GCCTGGCATTATGCCCAGTACATGACCTTATGGGACTTTCCTACTTGGCAGTACATCTACGTATTAGTCA
TCGCTATTACCATGGTGATGCGGTTTTGGCAGTACATCAATGGGCGTGGATAGCGGTTTGACTCACGGGG
ATTTCCAAGTCTCCACCCCATTGACGTCAATGGGAGTTTGTTTTGGCACCAAAATCAACGGGACTTTCCA
AAATGTCGTAACAACTCCGCCCCATTGACGCAAATGGGCGGTAGGCGTGTACGGTGGGAGGTCTATATAA
GCAGAGCTGGTTTAGTGAACCGTCAGATCCGCTAGCGCTACCGGACTCAGATCTATGGTGAGCAAGGGCG
AGGAGGATAACATGGCCATCATCAAGGAGTTCATGCGCTTCAAGGTGCACATGGAGGGCTCCGTGAACGG
CCACGAGTTCGAGATCGAGGGCGAGGGCGAGGGCCGCCCCTACGAGGGCACCCAGACCGCCAAGCTGAAG
GTGACCAAGGGTGGCCCCCTGCCCTTCGCCTGGGACATCCTGTCCCCTCAGTTCATGTACGGCTCCAAGG
CCTACGTGAAGCACCCCGCCGACATCCCCGACTACTTGAAGCTGTCCTTCCCCGAGGGCTTCAAGTGGGA
GCGCGTGATGAACTTCGAGGACGGCGGCGTGGTGACCGTGACCCAGGACTCCTCCCTGCAGGACGGCGAG
TTCATCTACAAGGTGAAGCTGCGCGGCACCAACTTCCCCTCCGACGGCCCCGTAATGCAGAAGAAGACCA
TGGGCTGGGAGGCCTCCTCCGAGCGGATGTACCCCGAGGACGGCGCCCTGAAGGGCGAGATCAAGCAGAG
GCTGAAGCTGAAGGACGGCGGCCACTACGACGCTGAGGTCAAGACCACCTACAAGGCCAAGAAGCCCGTG
CAGCTGCCCGGCGCCTACAACGTCAACATCAAGTTGGACATCACCTCCCACAACGAGGACTACACCATCG
TGGAACAGTACGAACGCGCCGAGGGCCGCCACTCCACCGGCGGCATGGACGAGCTGTACAAGTCTAGAGG
CGGCGGCTCCGGTGACAGATATTGGGTCTTTGTGAAACGGGTGGAAAACCTGTATTTTCAGGGCGGCTCC
GGCGGCGAACATGTTGCCTTTGGTTCGGAAGATATCGAGAACACTCTGGCGAAAATGGACGACGGTCAAC
TGGATGGCTTGGCTTTTGGTGCCATTCAACTGGATGGCGATGGCAATATCCTCCAGTATAATGCGGCTGA
AGGGGACATTACCGGACGTGATCCGAAACAGGTCATTGGGAAGAACTTCTTCAAAGACGTAGCACCAGGT
ACGGATAGTCCGGAATTCTACGGCAAGTTCAAAGAAGGAGTTGCATCTGGCAATCTGAACACGATGTTTG
AGTATACCTTTGATTACCAGATGACACCTACCAAAGTGAAAGTCCACATGAAGAAAGCGTTATCCTAATG
AGCGGCCGCGACTCTAGATCATAATCAGCCATACCACATTTGTAGAGGTTTTACTTGCTTTAAAAAACCT
CCCACACCTCCCCCTGAACCTGAAACATAAAATGAATGCAATTGTTGTTGTTAACTTGTTTATTGCAGCT
TATAATGGTTACAAATAAAGCAATAGCATCACAAATTTCACAAATAAAGCATTTTTTTCACTGCATTCTA
GTTGTGGTTTGTCCAAACTCATCAATGTATCTTAAGGCGTAAATTGTAAGCGTTAATATTTTGTTAAAAT
TCGCGTTAAATTTTTGTTAAATCAGCTCATTTTTTAACCAATAGGCCGAAATCGGCAAAATCCCTTATAA
ATCAAAAGAATAGACCGAGATAGGGT
[37 nt withheld, positions 2127-2163]
AAAGAACGTGGACTCCAACGTCAAAGG
[49 nt withheld, positions 2191-2239]
T
[91 nt withheld, positions 2241-2331]
G
[124 nt withheld, positions 2333-2456]
CAGGTGGCACTTTTCGGGGAAATGTGCGCGGAACCCCTATTTGTTTATTTTTCTAAATACATTCAAATAT
GTATCCGCTCATGAGACAATAACCCTGATAAATGCTTCAATAATATTGAAAAAGGAAGAGTCCTGAGGCG
GAAAGAACCAGCTGTGGAATGTGTGTCAGTTAGGGTGTGGAAAGTCCCCAGGCTCCCCAGCAGGCAGAAG
TATGCAAAGCATGCATCTCAATTAGTCAGCAACCAGGTGTGGAAAGTCCCCAGGCTCCCCAGCAGGCAGA
AGTATGCAAAGCATGCATCTCAATTAGTCAGCAACCATAGTCCCGCCCCTAACTCCGCCCATCCCGCCCC
TAACTCCGCCCAGTTCCGCCCATTCTCCGCCCCATGGCTGACTAATTTTTTTTATTTATGCAGAGGCCGA
GGCCGCCTCGGCCTCTGAGCTATTCCAGAAGTAGTGAGGAGGCTTTTTTGGAGGCCTAGGCTTTTGCAAA
GATCGATCAAGAGACAGGATGAGGATCGTTTCGCATGATTGAACAAGATGGATTGCACGCAGGTTCTCCG
GCCGCTTGGGTGGAGAGGCTATTCGGCTATGACTGGGCACAACAGACAATCGGCTGCTCTGATGCCGCCG
TGTTCCGGCTGTCAGCGCAGGGGCGCCCGGTTCTTTTTGTCAAGACCGACCTGTCCGGTGCCCTGAATGA
ACTGCAAGACGAGGCAGCGCGGCTATCGTGGCTGGCCACGACGGGCGTTCCTTGCGCAGCTGTGCTCGAC
GTTGTCACTGAAGCGGGAAGGGACTGGCTGCTATTGGGCGAAGTGCCGGGGCAGGATCTCCTGTCATCTC
ACCTTGCTCCTGCCGAGAAAGTATCCATCATGGCTGATGCAATGCGGCGGCTGCATACGCTTGATCCGGC
TACCTGCCCATTCGACCACCAAGCGAAACATCGCATCGAGCGAGCACGTACTCGGATGGAAGCCGGTCTT
GTCGATCAGGATGATCTGGACGAAGAGCATCAGGGGCTCGCGCCAGCCGAACTGTTCGCCAGGCTCAAGG
CGAGCATGCCCGACGGCGAGGATCTCGTCGTGACCCATGGCGATGCCTGCTTGCCGAATATCATGGTGGA
AAATGGCCGCTTTTCTGGATTCATCGACTGTGGCCGGCTGGGTGTGGCGGACCGCTATCAGGACATAGCG
TTGGCTACCCGTGATATTGCTGAAGAGCTTGGCGGCGAATGGGCTGACCGCTTCCTCGTGCTTTACGGTA
TCGCCGCTCCCGATTCGCAGCGCATCGCCTTCTATCGCCTTCTTGACGAGTTCTTCTGAGCGGGACTCTG
GGGTTCGAAATGACCGACCAAGCGACGCCCAACCTGCCATCACGAGATTTCGATTCCACCGCCGCCTTCT
ATGAAAGGTTGGGCTTCGGAATCGTTTTCCGGGACGCCGGCTGGATGATCCTCCAGCGCGGGGATCTCAT
GCTGGAGTTCTTCGCCCACCCTAGGGGGAGGCTAACTGAAACACGGAAGGAGACAATACCGGAAGGAACC
CGCGCTATGACGGCAATAAAAAGACAGAATAAAACGCACGGTGTTGGGTCGTTTGTTCATAAACGCGGGG
TTCGGTCCCAGGGCTGGCACTCTGTCGATACCCCACCGAGACCCCATTGGGGCCAATACGCCCGCGTTTC
TTCCTTTTCCCCACCCCACCCCCCAAGTTCGGGTGAAGGCCCAGGGCTCGCAGCCAACGTCGGGGCGGCA
GGCCCTGCCATAGCCTCAGGTTACTCATATATACTTTAGATTGATTTAAAACTTCATTTTTAATTTAAAA
GGATCTAGGTGAAGATCCTTTTTGATAATCTCATGACCAAAATCCCTTAACGTGAGTTTTCGTTCCACTG
AGCGTCAGACCCCGTAGAAAAGATCAAAGGATCTTCTTGAGATCCTTTTTTTCTGCGCGTAATCTGCTGC
TTGCAAACAAAAAAACCACCGCTACCAGCGGTGGTTTGTTTGCCGGATCAAGAGCTACCAACTCTTTTTC
CGAAGGTAACTGGCTTCAGCAGAGCGCAGATACCAAATACTGTTCTTCTAGTGTAGCCGTAGTTAGGCCA
CCACTTCAAGAACTCTGTAGCACCGCCTACATACCTCGCTCTGCTAATCCTGTTACCAGTGGCTGCTGCC
AGTGGCGATAAGTCGTGTCTTACCGGGTTGGACTCAAGACGATAGTTACCGGATAAGGCGCAGCGGTCGG
GCTGAACGGGGGGTTCGTGCACACAGCCCAGCTTGGAGCGAACGACCTACACCGAACTGAGATACCTACA
GCGTGAGCTATGAGAAAGCGCCACGCTTCCCGAAGGGAGAAAGGCGGACAGGTATCCGGTAAGCGGCAGG
GTCGGAACAGGAGAGCGCACGAGGGAGCTTCCAGGGGGAAACGCCTGGTATCTTTATAGTCCTGTCGGGT
TTCGCCACCTCTGACTTGAGCGTCGATTTTTGTGATGCTCGTCAGGGGGGCGGAGCCTATGGAAAAACGC
CAGCAACGCGGCCTTTTTACGGTTCCTGGCCTTTTGCTGGCCTTTTGCTCACATGTTCTTTCCTGCGTTA
TCCCCTGATTCTGTGGATAACCGTATTACCGCCATGCAT
